>Addgene plasmid #57125 | mPA-GFP-CD151-7 | depositor partial sequence | sequence record 88269 | insert sequence
AGATCCGCTAGCGCTACCGGTCGCCACCATGGTGAGCAAGGGCGAGGAGCTGTTCACCGGGGTGGTGCCC
ATCCTGGTCGAGCTGGACGGCGACGTAAACGGCCACAAGTTCAGCGTGTCCGGCGAGGGCGAGGGCGATG
CCACCTACGGCAAGCTGACCCTGAAGTTCATCTGCACCACCGGCAAGCTGCCCGTGCCCTGGCCCACCCT
CGTGACCACCTTCAGCTACGGCGTGCAGTGCTTCAGCCGCTACCCCGACCACATGAAGCAGCACGACTTC
TTCAAGTCCGCCATGCCCGAAGGCTACGTCCAGGAGCGCACCATCTTCTTCAAGGACGACGGCAACTACA
AGACCCGCGCCGAGGTGAAGTTCGAGGGCGACACCCTGGTGAACCGCATCGAGCTGAAGGGCATCGACTT
CAAGGAGGACGGCAACATCCTGGGGCACAAGCTGGAGTACAACTACAACAGCCACAACGTCTATATCATG
GCCGACAAGCAGAAGAACGGCATCAAGGCCAACTTCAAGATCCGCCACAACATCGAGGACGGCAGCGTGC
AGCTCGCCGACCACTACCAGCAGAACACCCCCATCGGCGACGGCCCCGTGCTGCTGCCCGACAACCACTA
CCTGAGCCACCAGTCCAAGCTGAGCAAAGACCCCAACGAGAAGCGCGATCACATGGTCCTGCTGGAGTTC
GTGACCGCCGCCGGGATCACTCTCGGCATGGACGAGCTGTACAAGTCCGGACTCAGATCTGGCGGTATGG
GTGAGTTCAACGAGAAGAAGACAACATGTGGCACCGTTTGCCTCAAGTACCTGCTGTTTACCTACAATTG
CTGCTTCTGGCTGGCTGGCCTGGCTGTCATGGCAGTGGGCATCTGGACGCTGGCCCTCAAGAGTGACTAC
ATCAGCCTGCTGGCCTCAGGCACCTACCTGGCCACAGCCTACATCCTGGTGGTGGCGGGCACTGTCGTCA
TGGTGACTGGGGTCTTGGGCTGCTGCGCCACCTTCAAGGAGCGTCGGAACCTGCTGCGCCTGTACTTCAT
CCTGCTCCTCATCATCTTTCTGCTGGAGATCATCGCTGGTATCCTCGCCTACGCCTACTACCAGCAGCTG
AACACGGAGCTCAAGGAGAACCTGAAGGACACCATGACCAAGCGCTACCACCAGCCGGGCCATGAGGCTG
TGACCAGCGCTGTGGACCAGCTGCAGCAGGAGTTCCACTGCTGTGGCAGCAACAACTCACAGGACTGGCG
AGACAGTGAGTGGATCCGCTCACAGGAGGCCGGTGGCCGTGTGGTCCCAGACAGCTGCTGCAAGACGGTG
GTGGCTCTTTGTGGACAGCGAGACCATGCCTCCAACATCTACAAGGTGGAGGGCGGCTGCATCACCAAGT
TGGAGACCTTCATCCAGGAGCACCTGAGGGTCATTGGGGCTGTGGGGATCGGCATTGCCTGTGTGCAGGT
CTTTGGCATGATCTTCACGTGCTGCCTGTACAGGAGTCTCAAGCTGGAGCACTACTGAGAATTCTGCAGT
CGACGGTACCGCGGGCCCGGGATCCACCGGATCTAGATAACTGATCATAATCAGCCATACCAC
