>Addgene plasmid #57125 | mPA-GFP-CD151-7 | addgene partial sequence | sequence record 167951 | EGFP-C 5'-CATGGTCCTGCTGGAGTTCGTG-3'
TCTCGGCATGGACGAGCTGTACAAGTCCGGACTCAGATCTGGCGGTATGGGTGAGTTCAACGAGAAGAAG
ACAACATGTGGCACCGTTTGCCTCAAGTACCTGCTGTTTACCTACAATTGCTGCTTCTGGCTGGCTGGCC
TGGCTGTCATGGCAGTGGGCATCTGGACGCTGGCCCTCAAGAGTGACTACATCAGCCTGCTGGCCTCAGG
CACCTACCTGGCCACAGCCTACATCCTGGTGGTGGCGGGCACTGTCGTCATGGTGACTGGGGTCTTGGGC
TGCTGCGCCACCTTCAAGGAGCGTCGGAACCTGCTGCGCCTGTACTTCATCCTGCTCCTCATCATCTTTC
TGCTGGAGATCATCGCTGGTATCCTCGCCTACGCCTACTACCAGCAGCTGAACACGGAGCTCAAGGAGAA
CCTGAAGGACACCATGACCAAGCGCTACCACCAGCCGGGCCATGAGGCTGTGACCAGCGCTGTGGACCAG
CTGCAGCAGGAGTTCCACTGCTGTGGCAGCAACAACTCACAGGACTGGCGAGACAGTGAGTGGATCCGCT
CACAGGAGGCCGGTGGCCGTGTGGTCCCAGACAGCTGCTGCAAGACGGTGGTGGCTCTTTGTGGACAGCG
AGACCATGCCTCCAACATCTACAAGGTGGAGGGCGGCTGCATCACCAAGTTGGAGACCTTCATCCAGGAG
CACCTGAGGGTCATTGGGGCTGTGGGGATCGGCATTGCCTGTGTGCAGGTCTTTGGCATGATCTTCACGT
GCTGCCTGTACAGGAGTCTCAAGCTGGAGCACTACTGAGAATTCTGCAGTCGACGGTACCGCGGGCCCGG
GATCCACCGGATCTAGATAACTGATCATAATCAGCCATACCACATT
