[The description below was written by a language model from this plasmid's Addgene catalogue record.]
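Description:
mPA-GFP-CD151-7 is a mammalian expression plasmid that produces human CD151 fused to mPA-GFP, a monomeric photoactivatable variant of green fluorescent protein. It is built on the mPA-GFP backbone (about 4.75 kb without the insert), is maintained in E. coli as a high-copy plasmid under kanamycin selection, and carries a neomycin resistance marker that allows G418 selection of stably transfected mammalian cells. The fusion is driven by the CMV promoter, a strong constitutive promoter in most mammalian cell lines. The use of an SV40 polyA reverse sequencing primer suggests an SV40 polyadenylation signal downstream of the cassette. The record does not give a feature table, the origin of replication, the cloning method, or explicitly which end of CD151 carries the tag. The "-7" in the name may denote a linker length, but this is not stated.

CD151 (also known as TSPAN24, PETA-3 or SFA1) is a member of the tetraspanin family of four-pass membrane proteins, and the construct is catalogued as a tetraspanin/membrane localization marker. The two pairs of spectral values recorded (excitation 400/504 nm, emission 515/517 nm) correspond to the states of the fluorophore before and after photoactivation: PA-GFP is only weakly fluorescent under roughly 488–504 nm excitation until it is irradiated with near-UV/violet light around 400 nm, after which its green emission increases strongly. This makes the plasmid suited to live-cell imaging in which a selected pool of CD151 is switched on and followed over time, for example to track membrane protein diffusion, trafficking or turnover, or for localization-based super-resolution microscopy.
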