Addgene plasmid #57125: mPA-GFP-CD151-7
Purpose: Localization: Tetraspanin/Membrane, Excitation: 400 / 504, Emission: 515 / 517
Depositing lab: Michael Davidson. Depositing organization: Florida State University, Tallahassee.
Backbone
  Vector backbone: mPA-GFP
  Backbone size w/o insert (bp): 4750
  Vector type: Mammalian Expression
  Selectable markers: Neomycin (select with G418)
Growth in bacteria
  Bacterial resistance: Kanamycin, 50 μg/mL
  Growth temperature: 37°C
  Growth strain: DH5alpha
  Copy number: High Copy
Gene/Insert
  Gene/Insert name: CD151 (alt name: NM_001039490.1)
  Species: H. sapiens (human)
  Entrez Gene: CD151 (a.k.a. EBS7, GP27, MER2, PETA-3, RAPH, SFA1, TSPAN24)
  Promoter: CMV
  Tag / fusion protein: mPA-GFP
  Cloning method: Unknown
  Sequencing primers: 5′ CMV-F; 3′ SV40pA-R
Terms and licenses: Academic/Nonprofit Terms; Industry Terms
Depositor comments: . Excitation = 400 / 504; Emission = 515 / 517
How to cite: mPA-GFP-CD151-7 was a gift from Michael Davidson (Addgene plasmid # 57125 ; http://n2t.net/addgene:57125 ; RRID:Addgene_57125)
